Addgene plasmid #51554: MR015-H11-L2-TALEN
Purpose: Expresses the H11-L2 TALEN in mammalian cells. This TALEN was coexpressed with H11-R2 (plasmid #51555) to cleave the H11 locus.
Depositing lab: Michele Calos. Depositing organization: Stanford University. Publication: DICE, an efficient system for iterative genomic editing in human pluripotent stem cells. Zhu F, Gamboa M, Farruggio AP, Hippenmeyer S, Tasic B, Schule B, Chen-Tsai Y, Calos MP. Nucleic Acids Res. 2013 Dec 4. 10.1093/nar/gkt1290 PubMed 24304893.
Backbone
  Vector backbone: MR015
  Backbone manufacturer: Porteus lab
  Vector type: Mammalian Expression, TALEN
  Selectable markers: Neomycin (select with G418)
Growth in bacteria
  Bacterial resistance: Ampicillin, 100 μg/mL
  Growth temperature: 37°C
  Growth strain: DH10B
  Copy number: Unknown
Gene/Insert
  Gene/Insert name: H11-L2 TALEN
Terms and licenses: Academic/Nonprofit Terms; Industry Terms: Not Available to Industry
How to cite: MR015-H11-L2-TALEN was a gift from Michele Calos (Addgene plasmid # 51554 ; http://n2t.net/addgene:51554 ; RRID:Addgene_51554)
