[The description below was written by a language model from this plasmid's Addgene catalogue record and pLannotate feature annotations shown in this document.]
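Description:
MR015-H11-L2-TALEN is an 8,141 bp mammalian expression plasmid, built on the MR015 TALEN backbone, that encodes the left-hand member (L2) of a TALE nuclease pair directed at the H11 locus. It is propagated in E. coli through a high-copy ColE1/pUC-type origin with ampicillin selection (AmpR under its own bla promoter). It also carries an f1 origin and small remnants of lac regulatory elements and the pBR322 bom region, which are typical carry-overs from pcDNA-style vectors. For selection in mammalian cells, an SV40 enhancer/early promoter drives a neomycin phosphotransferase gene terminated by an SV40 polyadenylation signal, conferring G418 resistance. A short ble fragment annotated after neo appears to be vestigial.

The payload is a single transcription unit driven by the human CMV immediate-early enhancer and promoter, with a T7 promoter just upstream of the coding region, and terminated by the bovine growth hormone poly(A) signal. The open reading frame begins with a 3xFLAG epitope tag for detection. It continues with Xanthomonas TAL effector sequence, annotated as avrXa10- and avrBs3-like fragments that flank an unannotated stretch. That stretch presumably holds the custom repeat array specifying the H11-L2 target half-site. The frame ends in the FokI nuclease cleavage domain. Because FokI must dimerise to cut, this plasmid is coexpressed with its H11-R2 partner so that the two TALENs bind adjacent half-sites and generate a double-strand break at H11. The associated work concerns iterative genome editing in human pluripotent stem cells. The record does not give the target sequence or the repeat composition.
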