Features (pLannotate 1.2.2; 23 found; start..end, strand, type, name):
     28..80      -  misc_feature   bom (fragment): basis of mobility region from pBR322
    235..614     +  enhancer       CMV enhancer: human cytomegalovirus immediate early enhancer
    615..818     +  promoter       CMV promoter: human cytomegalovirus (CMV) immediate early promoter
    814..847     +  LTR            5' LTR (truncated) (fragment): truncated 5' long terminal repeat (LTR) from HIV-1
    863..881     +  promoter       T7 promoter: promoter for bacteriophage T7 RNA polymerase
    910..975     +  CDS            3xFLAG: three tandem FLAG® epitope tags, followed by an enterokinase cleavage site
   1027..1536    +  CDS            avrXa10 (fragment): AVX10_XANOO - Experimental evidence at protein level: Swiss-Prot protein existence level 1. Avirulence protein. Induces the hypersensitive response (HR)in rice plants carrying the resistance gene Xa10. Activity depends on the presence of the core repeat domains; replacement with repeat domains from other proteins (AvrBs3 of X.euvesicatoria (AC P14727) or AvrXa7 of this organism) does not elicit the HR. Probably acts as a transcription factor in its host plant (rice) to induce plant resistance or disease. From Xanthomonas oryzae pv. oryzae.
   2923..3129    +  CDS            avrBs3 (fragment): AVRB3_XANEU - Experimental evidence at protein level: Swiss-Prot protein existence level 1. Avirulence protein. Acts as a transcription factor in C.annuum plants. In susceptible plants lacking the Bs3 resistance gene induces expression of a number of genes, including genes homologous to a family of auxin-induced genes, alpha-expansin genes, pectate lyase, anthocyanidin glucoside rhamnosyl transferase and at least one transcription factor, UPA20. Their expression leads to plant hypertrophy in mesophyll cells, probably mainly mediated by UPA20 (PubMed:17962565). In resistant plants induces the h
   3118..3705    +  CDS            fokIR (fragment): T2F1_PLAOK - Also known as rfoKI. Experimental evidence at protein level: Swiss-Prot protein existence level 1. Recognizes the double-stranded sequence 5'-GGATG-3'/3'-CATCC- 5' and cleaves respectively 14 bases after G-1 and 13 bases before C-1. From Planomicrobium okeanokoites (Planococcus okeanokoites) (Flavobacterium okeanokoites).
   3741..3965    +  polyA_signal   bGH poly(A) signal: bovine growth hormone polyadenylation signal
   3969..3990    +  promoter       SV40 promoter (fragment): SV40 enhancer and early promoter
   4011..4439    +  rep_origin     f1 ori (sequence partly withheld): f1 bacteriophage origin of replication; arrow indicates direction of (+) strand synthesis
   4453..4782    +  promoter       SV40 promoter: SV40 enhancer and early promoter
   4849..5640    +  CDS            neo: KKA2_KLEPN - Also known as kan, nptII. Experimental evidence at protein level: Swiss-Prot protein existence level 1. Resistance to kanamycin, neomycin, paromomycin, ribostamycin, butirosin and gentamicin B. From Klebsiella pneumoniae.
   5664..5822    +  CDS            ble (fragment): BLE_KLEPN - Experimental evidence at protein level: Swiss-Prot protein existence level 1. Binding protein with a strong affinity to the bleomycin family of antibiotics. Binds to CL990; an antimitotic-antibiotic compound. From Klebsiella pneumoniae.
   5817..5938    +  polyA_signal   SV40 poly(A) signal: SV40 polyadenylation signal
   6011..6027    -  protein_bind   lac operator: The lac repressor binds to the lac operator to inhibit transcription in E. coli. This inhibition can be relieved by adding lactose or isopropyl-β-D-thiogalactopyranoside (IPTG). lac repressor encoded by lacI
   6035..6065    -  promoter       lac promoter: promoter for the E. coli lac operon
   6080..6101    -  protein_bind   CAP binding site: CAP binding activates transcription in the presence of cAMP. E. coli catabolite activator protein
   6114..6206    -  CDS            lacI (fragment): lac repressor; lacI; The lac repressor binds to the lac operator to inhibit transcription in E. coli. This inhibition can be relieved by adding lactose or isopropyl-β-D-thiogalactopyranoside (IPTG).
   6389..6974    -  rep_origin     ori: high-copy-number ColE1/pMB1/pBR322/pUC origin of replication
   7145..8005    -  CDS            AmpR: β-lactamase; bla; confers resistance to ampicillin, carbenicillin, and related antibiotics
   8006..8110    -  promoter       AmpR promoter: bla
>Addgene plasmid #51554 | MR015-H11-L2-TALEN | depositor full sequence | sequence record 78782 | MR015-H11-L2-TALEN sequence 8141 bps
GACGGATCGGGAGATCTCCCGATCCCCTATGGTGCACTCTCAGTACAATCTGCTCTGATGCCGCATAGTT
AAGCCAGTATCTGCTCCCTGCTTGTGTGTTGGAGGTCGCTGAGTAGTGCGCGAGCAAAATTTAAGCTACA
ACAAGGCAAGGCTTGACCGACAATTGCATGAAGAATCTGCTTAGGGTTAGGCGTTTTGCGCTGCTTCGCG
ATGTACGGGCCAGATATACGCGTTGACATTGATTATTGACTAGTTATTAATAGTAATCAATTACGGGGTC
ATTAGTTCATAGCCCATATATGGAGTTCCGCGTTACATAACTTACGGTAAATGGCCCGCCTGGCTGACCG
CCCAACGACCCCCGCCCATTGACGTCAATAATGACGTATGTTCCCATAGTAACGCCAATAGGGACTTTCC
ATTGACGTCAATGGGTGGAGTATTTACGGTAAACTGCCCACTTGGCAGTACATCAAGTGTATCATATGCC
AAGTACGCCCCCTATTGACGTCAATGACGGTAAATGGCCCGCCTGGCATTATGCCCAGTACATGACCTTA
TGGGACTTTCCTACTTGGCAGTACATCTACGTATTAGTCATCGCTATTACCATGGTGATGCGGTTTTGGC
AGTACATCAATGGGCGTGGATAGCGGTTTGACTCACGGGGATTTCCAAGTCTCCACCCCATTGACGTCAA
TGGGAGTTTGTTTTGGCACCAAAATCAACGGGACTTTCCAAAATGTCGTAACAACTCCGCCCCATTGACG
CAAATGGGCGGTAGGCGTGTACGGTGGGAGGTCTATATAAGCAGAGCTCTCTGGCTAACTAGAGAACCCA
CTGCTTACTGGCTTATCGAAATTAATACGACTCACTATAGGGAGACCCAAGCTGGCTAGCGCCACCATGG
ACTACAAAGACCATGACGGTGATTATAAAGATCATGACATCGATTACAAGGATGACGATGACAAGATGGC
CCCCAAGAAGAAGAGGAAGGTGGGCATTCACCGCGGGGTACCTATGGTGGACTTGAGGACACTCGGTTAT
TCGCAACAGCAACAGGAGAAAATCAAGCCTAAGGTCAGGAGCACCGTCGCGCAACACCACGAGGCGCTTG
TGGGGCATGGCTTCACTCATGCGCATATTGTCGCGCTTTCACAGCACCCTGCGGCGCTTGGGACGGTGGC
TGTCAAATACCAAGATATGATTGCGGCCCTGCCCGAAGCCACGCACGAGGCAATTGTAGGGGTCGGTAAA
CAGTGGTCGGGAGCGCGAGCACTTGAGGCGCTGCTGACTGTGGCGGGTGAGCTTAGGGGGCCTCCGCTCC
AGCTCGACACCGGGCAGCTGCTGAAGATCGCGAAGAGAGGGGGAGTAACAGCGGTAGAGGCAGTGCACGC
CTGGCGCAATGCGCTCACCGGTGCCCCCCTGAACCTGACCCCGGACCAAGTGGTGGCTATCGCCAGCAAC
ATTGGCGGCAAGCAAGCGCTCGAAACGGTGCAGCGGCTGTTGCCGGTGCTGTGCCAGGACCATGGCCTGA
CCCCGGACCAAGTGGTGGCTATCGCCAGCAACAATGGCGGCAAGCAAGCGCTCGAAACGGTGCAGCGGCT
GTTGCCGGTGCTGTGCCAGGACCATGGCCTGACCCCGGACCAAGTGGTGGCTATCGCCAGCAACATTGGC
GGCAAGCAAGCGCTCGAAACGGTGCAGCGGCTGTTGCCGGTGCTGTGCCAGGACCATGGCCTGACCCCGG
ACCAAGTGGTGGCTATCGCCAGCAACGGTGGCGGCAAGCAAGCGCTCGAAACGGTGCAGCGGCTGTTGCC
GGTGCTGTGCCAGGACCATGGCCTGACCCCGGACCAAGTGGTGGCTATCGCCAGCAACATTGGCGGCAAG
CAAGCGCTCGAAACGGTGCAGCGGCTGTTGCCGGTGCTGTGCCAGGACCATGGCCTGACCCCGGACCAAG
TGGTGGCTATCGCCAGCAACGGTGGCGGCAAGCAAGCGCTCGAAACGGTGCAGCGGCTGTTGCCGGTGCT
GTGCCAGGACCATGGCCTGACTCCGGACCAAGTGGTGGCTATCGCCAGCCACGATGGCGGCAAGCAAGCG
CTCGAAACGGTGCAGCGGCTGTTGCCGGTGCTGTGCCAGGACCATGGCCTGACTCCGGACCAAGTGGTGG
CTATCGCCAGCCACGATGGCGGCAAGCAAGCGCTCGAAACGGTGCAGCGGCTGTTGCCGGTGCTGTGCCA
GGACCATGGCCTGACCCCGGACCAAGTGGTGGCTATCGCCAGCAACGGTGGCGGCAAGCAAGCGCTCGAA
ACGGTGCAGCGGCTGTTGCCGGTGCTGTGCCAGGACCATGGCCTGACCCCGGACCAAGTGGTGGCTATCG
CCAGCAACAATGGCGGCAAGCAAGCGCTCGAAACGGTGCAGCGGCTGTTGCCGGTGCTGTGCCAGGACCA
TGGCCTGACCCCGGACCAAGTGGTGGCTATCGCCAGCAACAATGGCGGCAAGCAAGCGCTCGAAACGGTG
CAGCGGCTGTTGCCGGTGCTGTGCCAGGACCATGGCCTGACCCCGGACCAAGTGGTGGCTATCGCCAGCA
ACGGTGGCGGCAAGCAAGCGCTCGAAACGGTGCAGCGGCTGTTGCCGGTGCTGTGCCAGGACCATGGCCT
GACCCCGGACCAAGTGGTGGCTATCGCCAGCAACATTGGCGGCAAGCAAGCGCTCGAAACGGTGCAGCGG
CTGTTGCCGGTGCTGTGCCAGGACCATGGCCTGACCCCGGACCAAGTGGTGGCTATCGCCAGCAACGGTG
GCGGCAAGCAAGCGCTCGAAACGGTGCAGCGGCTGTTGCCGGTGCTGTGCCAGGACCATGGCCTGACCCC
GGACCAAGTGGTGGCTATCGCCAGCAACGGTGGCGGCAAGCAAGCGCTCGAAAGCATTGTGGCCCAGCTG
AGCCGGCCTGATCCGGCGTTGGCCGCGTTGACCAACGACCATCTGGTGGCGTTGGCATGTCTTGGTGGAC
GACCCGCGCTCGATGCAGTCAAAAAGGGTCTGCCTCATGCTCCCGCATTGATCAAAAGAACCAACCGGCG
GATTCCCGAGAGAACTTCCCATCGAGTCGCGGGATCCCAGCTGGTGAAGAGCGAGCTGGAGGAGAAGAAG
TCCGAGCTGCGGCACAAGCTGAAGTACGTGCCCCACGAGTACATCGAGCTGATCGAGATCGCCAGGAACA
GCACCCAGGACCGCATCCTGGAGATGAAGGTGATGGAGTTCTTCATGAAGGTGTACGGCTACAGGGGAAA
GCACCTGGGCGGAAGCAGAAAGCCTGACGGCGCCATCTATACAGTGGGCAGCCCCATCGATTACGGCGTG
ATCGTGGACACAAAGGCCTACAGCGGCGGCTACAATCTGCCTATCGGCCAGGCCGACGAGATGCAGAGAT
ACGTGGAGGAGAACCAGACCCGGAATAAGCACATCAACCCCAACGAGTGGTGGAAGGTGTACCCTAGCAG
CGTGACCGAGTTCAAGTTCCTGTTCGTGAGCGGCCACTTCAAGGGCAACTACAAGGCCCAGCTGACCAGG
CTGAACCACATCACCAACTGCAATGGCGCCGTGCTGAGCGTGGAGGAGCTGCTGATCGGCGGCGAGATGA
TCAAAGCCGGCACCCTGACACTGGAGGAGGTGCGGCGCAAGTTCAACAACGGCGAGATCAACTTCTGATA
ACTTAAGTTTAAACCGCTGATCAGCCTCGACTGTGCCTTCTAGTTGCCAGCCATCTGTTGTTTGCCCCTC
CCCCGTGCCTTCCTTGACCCTGGAAGGTGCCACTCCCACTGTCCTTTCCTAATAAAATGAGGAAATTGCA
TCGCATTGTCTGAGTAGGTGTCATTCTATTCTGGGGGGTGGGGTGGGGCAGGACAGCAAGGGGGAGGATT
GGGAAGACAATAGCAGGCATGCTGGGGATGCGGTGGGCTCTATGGCTTCTGAGGCGGAAAGAACCAGCTG
GGGCTCTAGGGGGTATCCCC
[124 nt withheld, positions 4011-4134]
C
[91 nt withheld, positions 4136-4226]
A
[49 nt withheld, positions 4228-4276]
CCTTTGACGTTGGAGTCCACGTTCTTT
[37 nt withheld, positions 4304-4340]
ACCCTATCTCGGTCTATTCTTTTGATTTATAAGGGATTTTGCCGATTTCGGCCTATTGGTTAAAAAATGA
GCTGATTTAACAAAAATTTAACGCGAATTAATTCTGTGGAATGTGTGTCAGTTAGGGTGTGGAAAGTCCC
CAGGCTCCCCAGCAGGCAGAAGTATGCAAAGCATGCATCTCAATTAGTCAGCAACCAGGTGTGGAAAGTC
CCCAGGCTCCCCAGCAGGCAGAAGTATGCAAAGCATGCATCTCAATTAGTCAGCAACCATAGTCCCGCCC
CTAACTCCGCCCATCCCGCCCCTAACTCCGCCCAGTTCCGCCCATTCTCCGCCCCATGGCTGACTAATTT
TTTTTATTTATGCAGAGGCCGAGGCCGCCTCTGCCTCTGAGCTATTCCAGAAGTAGTGAGGAGGCTTTTT
TGGAGGCCTAGGCTTTTGCAAAAAGCTCCCGGGAGCTTGTATATCCATTTTCGGATCTGATCAAGAGACA
GGATGAGGATCGTTTCGCATGATTGAACAAGATGGATTGCACGCAGGTTCTCCGGCCGCTTGGGTGGAGA
GGCTATTCGGCTATGACTGGGCACAACAGACAATCGGCTGCTCTGATGCCGCCGTGTTCCGGCTGTCAGC
GCAGGGGCGCCCGGTTCTTTTTGTCAAGACCGACCTGTCCGGTGCCCTGAATGAACTGCAGGACGAGGCA
GCGCGGCTATCGTGGCTGGCCACGACGGGCGTTCCTTGCGCAGCTGTGCTCGACGTTGTCACTGAAGCGG
GAAGGGACTGGCTGCTATTGGGCGAAGTGCCGGGGCAGGATCTCCTGTCATCTCACCTTGCTCCTGCCGA
GAAAGTATCCATCATGGCTGATGCAATGCGGCGGCTGCATACGCTTGATCCGGCTACCTGCCCATTCGAC
CACCAAGCGAAACATCGCATCGAGCGAGCACGTACTCGGATGGAAGCCGGTCTTGTCGATCAGGATGATC
TGGACGAAGAGCATCAGGGGCTCGCGCCAGCCGAACTGTTCGCCAGGCTCAAGGCGCGCATGCCCGACGG
CGAGGATCTCGTCGTGACCCATGGCGATGCCTGCTTGCCGAATATCATGGTGGAAAATGGCCGCTTTTCT
GGATTCATCGACTGTGGCCGGCTGGGTGTGGCGGACCGCTATCAGGACATAGCGTTGGCTACCCGTGATA
TTGCTGAAGAGCTTGGCGGCGAATGGGCTGACCGCTTCCTCGTGCTTTACGGTATCGCCGCTCCCGATTC
GCAGCGCATCGCCTTCTATCGCCTTCTTGACGAGTTCTTCTGAGCGGGACTCTGGGGTTCGAAATGACCG
ACCAAGCGACGCCCAACCTGCCATCACGAGATTTCGATTCCACCGCCGCCTTCTATGAAAGGTTGGGCTT
CGGAATCGTTTTCCGGGACGCCGGCTGGATGATCCTCCAGCGCGGGGATCTCATGCTGGAGTTCTTCGCC
CACCCCAACTTGTTTATTGCAGCTTATAATGGTTACAAATAAAGCAATAGCATCACAAATTTCACAAATA
AAGCATTTTTTTCACTGCATTCTAGTTGTGGTTTGTCCAAACTCATCAATGTATCTTATCATGTCTGTAT
ACCGTCGACCTCTAGCTAGAGCTTGGCGTAATCATGGTCATAGCTGTTTCCTGTGTGAAATTGTTATCCG
CTCACAATTCCACACAACATACGAGCCGGAAGCATAAAGTGTAAAGCCTGGGGTGCCTAATGAGTGAGCT
AACTCACATTAATTGCGTTGCGCTCACTGCCCGCTTTCCAGTCGGGAAACCTGTCGTGCCAGCTGCATTA
ATGAATCGGCCAACGCGCGGGGAGAGGCGGTTTGCGTATTGGGCGCTCTTCCGCTTCCTCGCTCACTGAC
TCGCTGCGCTCGGTCGTTCGGCTGCGGCGAGCGGTATCAGCTCACTCAAAGGCGGTAATACGGTTATCCA
CAGAATCAGGGGATAACGCAGGAAAGAACATGTGAGCAAAAGGCCAGCAAAAGGCCAGGAACCGTAAAAA
GGCCGCGTTGCTGGCGTTTTTCCATAGGCTCCGCCCCCCTGACGAGCATCACAAAAATCGACGCTCAAGT
CAGAGGTGGCGAAACCCGACAGGACTATAAAGATACCAGGCGTTTCCCCCTGGAAGCTCCCTCGTGCGCT
CTCCTGTTCCGACCCTGCCGCTTACCGGATACCTGTCCGCCTTTCTCCCTTCGGGAAGCGTGGCGCTTTC
TCATAGCTCACGCTGTAGGTATCTCAGTTCGGTGTAGGTCGTTCGCTCCAAGCTGGGCTGTGTGCACGAA
CCCCCCGTTCAGCCCGACCGCTGCGCCTTATCCGGTAACTATCGTCTTGAGTCCAACCCGGTAAGACACG
ACTTATCGCCACTGGCAGCAGCCACTGGTAACAGGATTAGCAGAGCGAGGTATGTAGGCGGTGCTACAGA
GTTCTTGAAGTGGTGGCCTAACTACGGCTACACTAGAAGAACAGTATTTGGTATCTGCGCTCTGCTGAAG
CCAGTTACCTTCGGAAAAAGAGTTGGTAGCTCTTGATCCGGCAAACAAACCACCGCTGGTAGCGGTTTTT
TTGTTTGCAAGCAGCAGATTACGCGCAGAAAAAAAGGATCTCAAGAAGATCCTTTGATCTTTTCTACGGG
GTCTGACGCTCAGTGGAACGAAAACTCACGTTAAGGGATTTTGGTCATGAGATTATCAAAAAGGATCTTC
ACCTAGATCCTTTTAAATTAAAAATGAAGTTTTAAATCAATCTAAAGTATATATGAGTAAACTTGGTCTG
ACAGTTACCAATGCTTAATCAGTGAGGCACCTATCTCAGCGATCTGTCTATTTCGTTCATCCATAGTTGC
CTGACTCCCCGTCGTGTAGATAACTACGATACGGGAGGGCTTACCATCTGGCCCCAGTGCTGCAATGATA
CCGCGAGACCCACGCTCACCGGCTCCAGATTTATCAGCAATAAACCAGCCAGCCGGAAGGGCCGAGCGCA
GAAGTGGTCCTGCAACTTTATCCGCCTCCATCCAGTCTATTAATTGTTGCCGGGAAGCTAGAGTAAGTAG
TTCGCCAGTTAATAGTTTGCGCAACGTTGTTGCCATTGCTACAGGCATCGTGGTGTCACGCTCGTCGTTT
GGTATGGCTTCATTCAGCTCCGGTTCCCAACGATCAAGGCGAGTTACATGATCCCCCATGTTGTGCAAAA
AAGCGGTTAGCTCCTTCGGTCCTCCGATCGTTGTCAGAAGTAAGTTGGCCGCAGTGTTATCACTCATGGT
TATGGCAGCACTGCATAATTCTCTTACTGTCATGCCATCCGTAAGATGCTTTTCTGTGACTGGTGAGTAC
TCAACCAAGTCATTCTGAGAATAGTGTATGCGGCGACCGAGTTGCTCTTGCCCGGCGTCAATACGGGATA
ATACCGCGCCACATAGCAGAACTTTAAAAGTGCTCATCATTGGAAAACGTTCTTCGGGGCGAAAACTCTC
AAGGATCTTACCGCTGTTGAGATCCAGTTCGATGTAACCCACTCGTGCACCCAACTGATCTTCAGCATCT
TTTACTTTCACCAGCGTTTCTGGGTGAGCAAAAACAGGAAGGCAAAATGCCGCAAAAAAGGGAATAAGGG
CGACACGGAAATGTTGAATACTCATACTCTTCCTTTTTCAATATTATTGAAGCATTTATCAGGGTTATTG
TCTCATGAGCGGATACATATTTGAATGTATTTAGAAAAATAAACAAATAGGGGTTCCGCGCACATTTCCC
CGAAAAGTGCCACCTGACGTC
