>Addgene plasmid #51554 | MR015-H11-L2-TALEN | addgene partial sequence | sequence record 80376 | CMV-F 5'-CGCAAATGGGCGGTAGGCGTG-3'
CCATGGACTACAAAGACCATGACGGTGATTATAAAGATCATGACATCGATTACAAGGATGACGATGACAA
GATGGCCCCCAAGAAGAAGAGGAAGGTGGGCATTCACCGCGGGGTACCTATGGTGGACTTGAGGACACTC
GGTTATTCGCAACAGCAACAGGAGAAAATCAAGCCTAAGGTCAGGAGCACCGTCGCGCAACACCACGAGG
CGCTTGTGGGGCATGGCTTCACTCATGCGCATATTGTCGCGCTTTCACAGCACCCTGCGGCGCTTGGGAC
GGTGGCTGTCAAATACCAAGATATGATTGCGGCCCTGCCCGAAGCCACGCACGAGGCAATTGTAGGGGTC
GGTAAACAGTGGTCGGGAGCGCGAGCACTTGAGGCGCTGCTGACTGTGGCGGGTGAGCTTAGGGGGCCTC
CGCTCCAGCTCGACACCGGGCAGCTGCTGAAGATCGCGAAGAGAGGGGGAGTAACAGCGGTAGAGGCAGT
GCACGCCTGGCGCAATGCGCTCACCGGTGCCCCCCTGAACCTGACCCCGGACCAAGTGGTGGCTATCGCC
AGCAACATTGGCGGCAAGCAAGCGCTCGAAACGGTGCAGCGGCTGTTGCCGGTGCTGTGCCAGGACCATG
GCCTGACCCCGGACCAAGTGGTGGCTATCGCCAGCAACAATGGCGGCAAGCAAGCGCTCGAAACGGTGCA
GCGGCTGTTGCCGGTGCTGTGCCAGGACCATGGCCTGACCCCGGACCAAGTGGTGGCTATCGCCAGCAAC
ATTGGCGGCAAGCAAGCGCTCGAAACGGTGCAGCGGCTGTT
