>Addgene plasmid #51554 | MR015-H11-L2-TALEN | addgene partial sequence | sequence record 80452 | BGH-rev 5'-TAGAAGGCACAGTCGAGG-3'
TTGATCTCGCCGTTGTTGAACTTGCGCCGCACCTCCTCCAGTGTCAGGGTGCCGGCTTTGATCATCTCGC
CGCCGATCAGCAGCTCCTCCACGCTCAGCACGGCGCCATTGCAGTTGGTGATGTGGTTCAGCCTGGTCAG
CTGGGCCTTGTAGTTGCCCTTGAAGTGGCCGCTCACGAACAGGAACTTGAACTCGGTCACGCTGCTAGGG
TACACCTTCCACCACTCGTTGGGGTTGATGTGCTTATTCCGGGTCTGGTTCTCCTCCACGTATCTCTGCA
TCTCGTCGGCCTGGCCGATAGGCAGATTGTAGCCGCCGCTGTAGGCCTTTGTGTCCACGATCACGCCGTA
ATCGATGGGGCTGCCCACTGTATAGATGGCGCCGTCAGGCTTTCTGCTTCCGCCCAGGTGCTTTCCCCTG
TAGCCGTACACCTTCATGAAGAACTCCATCACCTTCATCTCCAGGATGCGGTCCTGGGTGCTGTTCCTGG
CGATCTCGATCAGCTCGATGTACTCGTGGGGCACGTACTTCAGCTTGTGCCGCAGCTCGGACTTCTTCTC
CTCCAGCTCGCTCTTCACCAGCTGGGATCCCGCGACTCGATGGGAAGTTCTCTCGGGAATCCGCCGGTTG
GTTCTTTTGATCAATGCGGGAGCATGAGGCAGACCCTTTTTGACTGCATCGAGCGCGGGTCGTCCACCAA
GACATGCCAACGCCACCAGATGGTCGTTGGTCAACGCGGCCAACGCCGGATCAGGCCGGCTCAGCTGGGC
CACAATGCTTTCGAGCGCTTGCTTGCCGCCACCGTTGCTGGCGATAGCCACCACTTGGTCCGGGGTCAGG
CCATGGTCCTGGCACAGCACCGGCAACAGCCGCTGCACCGTTTCGAGCGCTTGCTTGCCGCCACCGTTGC
TGGCGATAGCCACCACTTGGTCCGG
