>Addgene plasmid #51554 | MR015-H11-L2-TALEN | addgene partial sequence | sequence record 80484 | TAL-R3 5'-cgccaccagatggtcgttgg-3'
AATGCTTTCGAGCGCTTGCTTGCCGCCACCGTTGCTGGCGATAGCCACCACTTGGTCCGGGGTCAGGCCA
TGGTCCTGGCACAGCACCGGCAACAGCCGCTGCACCGTTTCGAGCGCTTGCTTGCCGCCACCGTTGCTGG
CGATAGCCACCACTTGGTCCGGGGTCAGGCCATGGTCCTGGCACAGCACCGGCAACAGCCGCTGCACCGT
TTCGAGCGCTTGCTTGCCGCCAATGTTGCTGGCGATAGCCACCACTTGGTCCGGGGTCAGGCCATGGTCC
TGGCACAGCACCGGCAACAGCCGCTGCACCGTTTCGAGCGCTTGCTTGCCGCCACCGTTGCTGGCGATAG
CCACCACTTGGTCCGGGGTCAGGCCATGGTCCTGGCACAGCACCGGCAACAGCCGCTGCACCGTTTCGAG
CGCTTGCTTGCCGCCATTGTTGCTGGCGATAGCCACCACTTGGTCCGGGGTCAGGCCATGGTCCTGGCAC
AGCACCGGCAACAGCCGCTGCACCGTTTCGAGCGCTTGCTTGCCGCCATTGTTGCTGGCGATAGCCACCA
CTTGGTCCGGGGTCAGGCCATGGTCCTGGCACAGCACCGGCAACAGCCGCTGCACCGTTTCGAGCGCTTG
CTTGCCGCCACCGTTGCTGGCGATAGCCACCACTTGGTCCGGGGTCAGGCCATGGTCCTGGCACAGCACC
GGCAACAGCCGCTGCACCGTTTCGAGCGCTTGCTTGCCGCCATCGTGGCTGGCGATAGCCACCACTTGGT
CCGGAGTCAGGCCATGGTCCTGGCACAGCACCGGCAACAGCCGCTGCACCGTTTCGAGCGCTTGCTTGCC
GCCATCGTGGCTGGCGATAGCCACCACTTGGTCCGGAGTCAGGCCATGGTCCTGGCACAGCACCGGCAA
