>Addgene plasmid #51554 | MR015-H11-L2-TALEN | addgene partial sequence | sequence record 80488 | JDS-TALEN-F 5'-TAGGGGTCGGTAAACAGTGG-3'
GTGAGCTTAGGGGGCCTCCGCTCCAGCTCGACACCGGGCAGCTGCTGAAGATCGCGAAGAGAGGGGGAGT
AACAGCGGTAGAGGCAGTGCACGCCTGGCGCAATGCGCTCACCGGTGCCCCCCTGAACCTGACCCCGGAC
CAAGTGGTGGCTATCGCCAGCAACATTGGCGGCAAGCAAGCGCTCGAAACGGTGCAGCGGCTGTTGCCGG
TGCTGTGCCAGGACCATGGCCTGACCCCGGACCAAGTGGTGGCTATCGCCAGCAACAATGGCGGCAAGCA
AGCGCTCGAAACGGTGCAGCGGCTGTTGCCGGTGCTGTGCCAGGACCATGGCCTGACCCCGGACCAAGTG
GTGGCTATCGCCAGCAACATTGGCGGCAAGCAAGCGCTCGAAACGGTGCAGCGGCTGTTGCCGGTGCTGT
GCCAGGACCATGGCCTGACCCCGGACCAAGTGGTGGCTATCGCCAGCAACGGTGGCGGCAAGCAAGCGCT
CGAAACGGTGCAGCGGCTGTTGCCGGTGCTGTGCCAGGACCATGGCCTGACCCCGGACCAAGTGGTGGCT
ATCGCCAGCAACATTGGCGGCAAGCAAGCGCTCGAAACGGTGCAGCGGCTGTTGCCGGTGCTGTGCCAGG
ACCATGGCCTGACCCCGGACCAAGTGGTGGCTATCGCCAGCAACGGTGGCGGCAAGCAAGCGCTCGAAAC
GGTGCAGCGGCTGTTGCCGGTGCTGTGCCAGGACCATGGCCTGACTCCGGACCAAGTGGTGGCTATCGCC
AGCCACGATGGCGGCAAGCAAGCGCTCGAAACGGTGCAGCGGCTGTTGCCGGTGCTGTGCCAGGACCATG
GCCTGACTCCGGACCAAGTGGTGGCTATCGCCAGCCACGATGGCGGCAAGCAAGCGCTCGAA
